Addgene plasmid #62117: pMuLE ENTR U6-miR-30 R4-R3
Purpose: (Empty Backbone) MuLE (Multiple Lentiviral Expression) Entry vector containing a U6 promoter and miR30-based hairpin module for shRNA expression. Compatible with MultiSite Gateway cloning
Depositing lab: Ian Frew. Depositing organization: University of Zurich. Publication: A versatile modular vector system for rapid combinatorial mammalian genetics. Albers J, Danzer C, Rechsteiner M, Lehmann H, Brandt LP, Hejhal T, Catalano A, Busenhart P, Goncalves AF, Brandt S, Bode PK, Bode-Lesniewska B, Wild PJ, Frew IJ. J Clin Invest. 2015 Mar 9. pii: 79743. doi: 10.1172/JCI79743. PubMed 25751063.
Backbone
  Vector backbone: N/A
  Vector type: Mammalian Expression, RNAi ; MuLE Gateway Entry Vector
Growth in bacteria
  Bacterial resistance: Kanamycin, 50 μg/mL
  Growth temperature: 37°C
  Growth strain: DH5alpha
  Copy number: High Copy
Gene/Insert
  Gene/Insert name: None
Terms and licenses: Academic/Nonprofit Terms; Industry Terms: Not Available to Industry
How to cite: pMuLE ENTR U6-miR-30 R4-R3 was a gift from Ian Frew (Addgene plasmid # 62117 ; http://n2t.net/addgene:62117 ; RRID:Addgene_62117)
