[The description below was written by a language model from this plasmid's Addgene catalogue record.]
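Description:
pMuLE ENTR U6-miR-30 R4-R3 is an empty-backbone Gateway entry vector from the MuLE (Multiple Lentiviral Expression) toolkit, a modular system for assembling several expression elements into a single lentiviral vector for combinatorial genetics in mammalian cells. It is catalogued as a mammalian expression and RNAi vector. The record names no parental backbone; the plasmid is maintained in bacteria at high copy number under kanamycin selection. No feature table is provided, so the origin of replication and the exact layout of the elements are not documented here.

The payload is an shRNA expression module rather than a gene, and no insert is recorded. It consists of a U6 promoter, an RNA polymerase III promoter commonly used to drive short RNAs, coupled to a miR-30-based hairpin scaffold. In this type of design, a user-supplied targeting sequence is placed within microRNA-derived flanking context, so that the transcript is processed through the endogenous microRNA pathway to yield the mature silencing RNA. As supplied, the vector carries no targeting hairpin, and the cloning sites used to introduce one are not stated in the record.

The "R4-R3" designation indicates the attachment sites flanking the module, which define its position and orientation in a MultiSite Gateway recombination reaction. Combined with entry vectors carrying complementary site pairs and a lentiviral destination vector, this allows the knockdown cassette to be joined with other modules, such as additional shRNAs, cDNAs or reporters, in a single construct.
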