>Addgene plasmid #62117 | pMuLE ENTR U6-miR-30 R4-R3 | addgene partial sequence | sequence record 108826 | M13-F20 5'-TGTAAAACGACGGCCAGT-3'
GTAGTTGATTCATAGTGACTGGATATGTTGTGTTTTACAGTATTATGTAGTCTGTTTTTTATGCAAAATC
TAATTTAATATATTGATATTTATATCATTTTACGTTTCTCGTTCAACTTTTCTATACAAAGTTGGGCAAA
ACGCACCACGTGACGGAGCGTGACCGCGCGCCGAGCGCGCGCCAGGGTCGGGCAGGAAGAGGGCCTATTT
CCCATGATTCCTTCATATTTGCATATACGATACAAGGCTGTTAGAGAGATAATTAGAATTAATTTGACTG
TAAACACAAAGATATTAGTACAAAATACGTGACGTAGAAAGTAATAATTTCTTGGGTAGATTGCAGTTTT
AAAATTATGTTTTAAAATGGACTATCATATGCTTACCGTAACTTGAAAGTATTTCGATTTCTTGGCTTTA
TATATCTTGTGGAAAGGAC
