>Addgene plasmid #62117 | pMuLE ENTR U6-miR-30 R4-R3 | addgene partial sequence | sequence record 109782 | M13-Rev 5'-CAGGAAACAGCTATGACC-3'
TGCAGTACAGGTCACTAATACCATCTAAGTAGTTGATTCATAGTGACTGGATATGTTGTGTTTTACAGTA
TTATGTAGTCTGTTTTTTATGCAAAATCTAATTTAATATATTGATATTTATATCATTTTACGTTTCTCGT
TCAACTTTATTATACAAAGTTGTCATTAGTCTTCCAATTGAAAAAAGTGATTTAATTTATACCATTTTAA
TTCAGCTTTGTAAAAATGTATCAAAGAGATAGCAAGGTATTCAGTTTTAGTAAACAAGATAATTGCTCCT
AAAGTAGCCCCTTGAATTCTGGTTGCTCGAGCCTTCTGTTGGGTTAACCTGAAGAAGTAATCCCAGCAAG
TGTTTCCAAGATGTGCAGGCAACGATTCTGTAAAGTACTGAAGCCTCATTCAAACAATTACCCTGTTATC
CCTAGTCGACTAGTATATGTGCTGCCGAAGCGAGCACGGTGTTTCGTCCTTTCCACAAGATATATAAAGC
CAAGAAATCGAAATACTTTCAAGTTACGGTAAGCATATGATAGTCCATTTTAAAACATAATTTTAAAACT
GCAAACTACCCAAGAAATTATTACTTTCTACGTCACGTATTTTGTACTAATATCTTTGTGTTTACAGTCA
AATTAATTCTAATTATCTCTCTAACAGCCTTGTATCGTATATGC
